>Addgene plasmid #237269 | p0AmpAB-PXdgdh | addgene full sequence | sequence record 477590 | Addgene NGS Result
AGAGACCGAGCGGTATCAGCTCACTCAAAGGCGGTAATACGGTTATCCACAGAATCAGGGGATAACGCAG
GAAAGAACATGTGAGCAAAAGGCCAGCAAAAGGCCAGGAACCGTAAAAAGGCCGCGTTGCTGGCGTTTTT
CCATAGGCTCCGCCCCCCTGACGAGCATCACAAAAATCGACGCTCAAGTCAGAGGTGGCGAAACCCGACA
GGACTATAAAGATACCAGGCGTTTCCCCCTGGAAGCTCCCTCGTGCGCTCTCCTGTTCCGACCCTGCCGC
TTACCGGATACCTGTCCGCCTTTCTCCCTTCGGGAAGCGTGGCGCTTTCTCATAGCTCACGCTGTAGGTA
TCTCAGTTCGGTGTAGGTCGTTCGCTCCAAGCTGGGCTGTGTGCACGAACCCCCCGTTCAGCCCGACCGC
TGCGCCTTATCCGGTAACTATCGTCTTGAGCCCAACCCGGTAAGACACGACTTATCGCCACTGGCAGCAG
CCACTGGTAACAGGATTAGCAGAGCGAGGTATGTAGGCGGTGCTACAGAGTTCTTGAAGTGGTGGCCTAA
CTACGGCTACACTAGAAGAACAGTATTTGGTATCTGCGCTCTGCTGAAGCCAGTTACCTTCGGAAAAAGA
GTTGGTAGCTCTTGATCCGGCAAACAAACCACCGCTGGTAGCGGTGGTTTTTTTGTTTGCAAGCAGCAGA
TTACGCGCAGAAAAAAAGGATCTCAAGAAGATCCTTTGATCTTTTCTACGGGGTCTGACGCTCAGTGGAA
CGAAAACTCACGTTAAGGGATTTTGGTCATGAGATTATCAAAAAGGATCTTCACCTAGATCCTTTTAAAT
TAAAAATGAAGTTTTAAATCAATCTAAAGTATATATGAGTAAACTTGGTCTGACAGTTACCAATGCTTAA
TCAGTGAGGCACCTATCTCAGCGATCTGTCTATTTCGTTCATCCATAGTTGCCTGGCTCCCCGTCGTGTA
GATAACTACGATACGGGAGGGCTTACCATCTGGCCCCAGTGCTGCAATGATACCGCGAGAGCCACGCTCA
CCGGCTCCAGATTTATCAGCAATAAACCAGCCAGCCGGAAGGGCCGAGCGCAGAAGTGGTCCTGCAACTT
TATCCGCCTCCATCCAGTCTATTAATTGTTGCCGGGAAGCTAGAGTAAGTAGTTCGCCAGTTAATAGTTT
GCGCAACGTTGTTGCCATTGCTACAGGCATCGTGGTGTCACGCTCGTCGTTTGGTATGGCTTCATTCAGC
TCCGGTTCCCAACGATCAAGGCGAGTTACATGATCCCCCATGTTGTGCAAAAAAGCGGTTAGCTCCTTCG
GTCCTCCGATCGTTGTCAGAAGTAAGTTGGCCGCAGTGTTATCACTCATGGTTATGGCAGCACTGCATAA
TTCTCTTACTGTCATGCCATCCGTAAGATGCTTTTCTGTGACTGGTGAGTACTCAACCAAGTCATTCTGA
GAATAGTGTATGCGGCGACCGAGTTGCTCTTGCCCGGCGTCAATACGGGATAATACCGCGCCACATAGCA
GAACTTTAAAAGTGCTCATCATTGGAAAACGTTCTTCGGGGCGAAAACTCTCAAGGATCTTACCGCTGTT
GAGATCCAGTTCGATGTAACCCACTCGTGCACCCAACTGATCTTCAGCATCTTTTACTTTCACCAGCGTT
TCTGGGTGAGCAAAAACAGGAAGGCAAAATGCCGCAAAAAAGGGAATAAGGGCGACACGGAAATGTTGAA
TACTCATACTCTTCCTTTTTCAATATTATTGAAGCATTTATCAGGGTTATTGTCTCATGAGCGGATACAT
ATTTGAATGTATTTAGAAAAATAAACAAATAGGGGTTCCGCGCACATTTCCCCGAAAAGTGCCACCTGAC
GTCTAAGAAACCATTATTATCATGACATTAACCTATAAAAATAGGCGTATCACGAGGCCCTTTCGTCTCG
CGCGTTTCGGTGATGACGGTGAAAACCTCTGACACATGCAGCTCCCGGAGACGGTCACAGCTTGTCTGTA
AGCGGATGCCGGGAGCAGACAAGCCCGTCAGGGCGCGTCAGCGGGTGTTGGCGGGTGTCGGGGCTGGCTT
AACTATGCGGCATCAGAGCAGATTGTACTGGGTCTCAGTGCACACGTGATATATGGCTGTACGAAAAAGT
CCGAGAACCTGAAAGAACATCCGAGAACGTCGGAGGATGCCGATGCGGATGCCGCGCACGGACATTGGGA
AACACGAGCGGAGCGACCGAGGGGCGACCAGGGGGGGGGACGGAGGAGTGTGTGAGGAGGAGTAGGACTG
AGGAGTGTGTGTGCGAACGGGGCCTGGTGTGTAAGCCCCAGGGACGGCTCAGGCGCTTCCCAGGCACTTT
CAGGGGCACCCAGGCACGGAGATATGAAATCAACGATCGACCCAACTGATAAGGAAATTTGCAAATCGCC
CTGATCTCGTTCCTGACTGCGCAGTTTTTCTTTCCCGTCCCTTTTTTCCCATATTTTATGTTTGCCCTGC
CATCTTTTTTCCTCTTCCTCCCTTTTTCTCTTTCTCCACCATCTTCATCCTTCCCATCCCATCTCATCTA
TCTCCCATCTCACCTTCTCCTCCACATCTTCCATCAACCATGAATG
Features (pLannotate 1.2.2; 5 found; start..end, strand, type, name):
    138..726     -  rep_origin     ori: high-copy-number ColE1/pMB1/pBR322/pUC origin of replication
    897..1757    -  CDS            AmpR: β-lactamase; bla; confers resistance to ampicillin, carbenicillin, and related antibiotics
   1758..1862    -  promoter       AmpR promoter: bla
   1957..1992    +  CDS            rop (fragment): Rop protein, which maintains plasmids at low copy number; rop
   2094..2130    +  misc_feature   bom (fragment): basis of mobility region from pBR322
