[The description below was written by a language model from this plasmid's Addgene catalogue record and pLannotate feature annotations shown in this document.]
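Description:
p0AmpAB-PXdgdh is a small (about 2.6 kb) synthetic biology part plasmid that stores the gdh promoter of the carotenoid-producing red yeast Xanthophyllomyces dendrorhous in the p0AmpAB backbone. It is an E. coli storage and cloning vector rather than an expression construct. It replicates from a high-copy ColE1/pMB1/pUC-type origin and is selected with ampicillin through the β-lactamase gene (AmpR) driven by its native bla promoter. The only other annotated elements are short fragments of rop and of the pBR322 basis-of-mobility region. These appear to be remnants of the backbone's ancestry rather than functional parts, which fits with the recorded high copy number.

The insert, PXdgdh, was introduced by Golden Gate cloning. This suggests that the plasmid serves as a basic-level part from which the promoter can be released with type IIS restriction enzymes and joined to coding sequences and terminators to build transcription units. However, the record does not state the enzyme sites, the overhangs or the assembly hierarchy. The automated feature table does not annotate the promoter itself, which is expected for a non-model yeast sequence absent from standard feature databases. It presumably lies in the unannotated portion of the plasmid outside the origin and resistance cassette, but its exact boundaries and length are not given. The plasmid carries no yeast selection marker, yeast origin, reporter or coding sequence. Its use is therefore as a source of a native regulatory element for building genetic tools and expression cassettes for X. dendrorhous.
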