Addgene plasmid #237269: p0AmpAB-PXdgdh
Purpose: Carries the X. dendrorhous gdh promoter
Depositing lab: Eric Young. Depositing organization: Worcester Polytechnic Institute. Publication: Omics-driven onboarding of the carotenoid producing red yeast Xanthophyllomyces dendrorhous CBS 6938. Tobin EE, Collins JH, Marsan CB, Nadeau GT, Mori K, Lipzen A, Mondo S, Grigoriev IV, Young EM. Appl Microbiol Biotechnol. 2024 Dec 28;108(1):547. doi: 10.1007/s00253-024-13379-w. PubMed 39731599.
Backbone
  Vector backbone: p0AmpAB
  Vector type: Synthetic Biology
Growth in bacteria
  Bacterial resistance: Ampicillin, 100 μg/mL
  Growth temperature: 37°C
  Growth strain: DH5alpha
  Copy number: High Copy
Gene/Insert
  Gene/Insert name: PXdgdh
  Species: Xanthophyllomyces dendrorhous
  Cloning method: Golden Gate
Terms and licenses: Academic/Nonprofit Terms; Industry Terms: Not Available to Industry
How to cite: p0AmpAB-PXdgdh was a gift from Eric Young (Addgene plasmid # 237269 ; http://n2t.net/addgene:237269 ; RRID:Addgene_237269)
